>Addgene plasmid #176023 | SITS-Cavin4b-mCherry | addgene full sequence | sequence record 346527 | Addgene NGS Result
GCCGCTACAGGGCGCGTCCCATTCGCCATTCAGGCTGCGCAACTGTTGGGAAGGGCGATCGGTGCGGGCC
TCTTCGCTATTACGCCAGTCGACTAGGGATAACAGGGTAATGAATTCAACTTTGTATAGAAAAGTTGACA
TTTCCCCGAAAAGTGCCACCTGACGTCTAATACGACTCACTATAGGGACATCTTAAGTTTATTTTATTTT
ATTTTATTTTATTTTATTTTATTTTATTTTATTTTATTTTATTTTATTTAACCATGACAGTAATGTATAA
AGTCTGTAAAGACATTAAACACGTAAGTGAAACCATGGGCACCTCTGGTCACCACCATCACCACCATCAC
CACCAAGTTTGTACAAAAAAGCAGGCTGCCACCATGGCTGATAAACTGGGACTGGCAGGTGTGGCGGACG
AGCCCAGCGCCATGAACATCTTCTCTCTGCTGGAGAGGGTGTCCGGGATCATAGACAATGTTCAGGCCTG
CCAGCAGCGGATGGAGGAGAGGCAGCTGGAGCTGGAGAACACCGTCAAGACCATCCAAGCAGATGTAGTC
AAGCTGACGAAGGAGCACACGGCGACCAGTGGCACCGTGGAGAAACTTCTGGAGAAAACACGCAAGGTCA
GCTGCCACATCAAGGACGTCCGCGTGCGGGTGGAGAAGCAGAACGTTCGAGTCAAGAAGGTGGAGGAAAC
CCAAGTCGAGCTGCTGAATAAGAACAAGTTCCGTGTCGTCATCTACCAGGGAGATAATGAGGTCCCAGCT
GTGGCTGGTCCTAAAGCCTCTCCGAAGGGAGCAATGGGTGGAGACGCTGCTGCAGACCCAGATGCACCAG
AGGCTCCGCTCCCTGACTCGGATGAGGAATACATGGTTGTTGAAGAAGCCGATTCTTCCACTGCTGCCAA
ACTAAAGAAGACCGGCCTGAAGCGCATCGAAAGCCTGAAGCAGACCTTCTCACGCGAGAACATGACTAAG
ACCAAAGAAAACCTGGGCACCAAGGTCAACAAGCTGGGCGAGCGCATAGTAACAGCCGAACGGCGTGAGA
AAATCCGCCAGTCAGGAGAACGACTGAAACAGTCTGGCGAGCGCTTCAAGGAAACCATCACAAAAACCGT
ACCAGCAAAGCTGAATCTGAAGAAGGAAAGGACGGTGGCTGAGGGTCAGGAGGGGGCAGAAGGGACCACA
GAAGGAACAGCACCCGTCCCACCACCGAAGGGTCGTAAACCCAGTCCTGAGGTGGCCTACACAGAGCCAA
CGCAGAAACAAGAAGGTCCAGATGAGGGCAAGGGTGAGGAATCAGAAGTACCGATGTATGATATGAAGCA
GCTTTCTGACCCAGCTTTCTTGTACAAAGTGGCTGTGAGCAAGGGCGAGGAGGACAACATGGCCATCATC
AAGGAGTTCATGCGCTTCAAGGTGCACATGGAGGGCTCCGTGAACGGCCACGAGTTCGAGATCGAGGGCG
AGGGCGAGGGCCGCCCCTACGAGGGCACCCAGACCGCCAAGCTGAAGGTGACCAAGGGCGGCCCCCTGCC
CTTCGCCTGGGACATCCTGTCCCCTCAGTTCATGTACGGCTCCAAGGCCTACGTGAAGCACCCCGCCGAC
ATCCCCGACTACTTGAAGCTGTCCTTCCCCGAGGGCTTCAAGTGGGAGCGCGTGATGAACTTCGAGGACG
GCGGCGTGGTGACCGTGACCCAGGACTCCTCCCTGCAGGACGGCGAGTTCATCTACAAGGTGAAGCTGCG
CGGCACCAACTTCCCCTCCGACGGCCCCGTAATGCAGAAGAAGACCATGGGCTGGGAGGCCTCCTCCGAG
CGGATGTACCCCGAGGACGGCGCCCTGAAGGGCGAGATCAAGCAGAGGCTGAAGCTGAAGGACGGCGGCC
ACTACGACGCCGAGGTCAAGACCACCTACAAGGCCAAGAAGCCCGTGCAGCTGCCCGGCGCCTACAACGT
CAACATCAAGCTGGACATCACCTCCCACAACGAGGACTACACCATCGTGGAACAGTACGAGCGCGCCGAG
GGCCGCCACTCCACCGGCGGCATGGACGAGCTGTACAAGTAACCAACTTTATTATACATAGTTGATAATT
CACTGGCCGTCGTTTTACGGTACCATCGATGATGATCCAGACATGATAAGATACATTGATGAGTTTGGAC
AAACCACAACTAGAATGCAGTGAAAAAAATGCTTTATTTGTGAAATTTGTGATGCTATTGCTTTATTTGT
AACCATTATAAGCTGCAATAAACAAGTTAACAACAACAATTGCATTCATTTTATGTTTCAGGTTCAGGGG
GAGGTGTGGGAGGTTTTTTAAAGCAAGTAAAACCTCTACAAATGTGGTATGGCTGATTATGATCTCGAGA
TTACCCTGTTATCCCTAGCGTGGATCCTAGGACTAGTACCCAGCTTTTGTTCCCTTTAGTGAGGGTTAAT
TGCGCGCTTGGCGTAATCATGGTCATAGCTGTTTCCTGTGTGAAATTGTTATCCGCTCACAATTCCACAC
AACATACGAGCCGGGAGCATAAAGTGTAAAGCCTGGGGTGCCTAATGAGTGAGCTAACTCACATTAATTG
CGTTGCGCTCACTGCCCGCTTTCCAGTCGGGAAACCTGTCGTGCCAGCTGCATTAATGAATCGGCCAACG
CGCGGGGAGAGGCGGTTTGCGTATTGGGCGCTCTTCCGCTTCCTCGCTCACTGACTCGCTGCGCTCGGTC
GTTCGGCTGCGGCGAGCGGTATCAGCTCACTCAAAGGCGGTAATACGGTTATCCACAGAATCAGGGGATA
ACGCAGGAAAGAACATGTGAGCAAAAGGCCAGCAAAAGGCCAGGAACCGTAAAAAGGCCGCGTTGCTGGC
GTTTTTCCATAGGCTCCGCCCCCCTGACGAGCATCACAAAAATCGACGCTCAAGTCAGAGGTGGCGAAAC
CCGACAGGACTATAAAGATACCAGGCGTTTCCCCCTGGAAGCTCCCTCGTGCGCTCTCCTGTTCCGACCC
TGCCGCTTACCGGATACCTGTCCGCCTTTCTCCCTTCGGGAAGCGTGGCGCTTTCTCATAGCTCACGCTG
TAGGTATCTCAGTTCGGTGTAGGTCGTTCGCTCCAAGCTGGGCTGTGTGCACGAACCCCCCGTTCAGCCC
GACCGCTGCGCCTTATCCGGTAACTATCGTCTTGAGTCCAACCCGGTAAGACACGACTTATCGCCACTGG
CAGCAGCCACTGGTAACAGGATTAGCAGAGCGAGGTATGTAGGCGGTGCTACAGAGTTCTTGAAGTGGTG
GCCTAACTACGGCTACACTAGAAGAACAGTATTTGGTATCTGCGCTCTGCTGAAGCCAGTTACCTTCGGA
AAAAGAGTTGGTAGCTCTTGATCCGGCAAACAAACCACCGCTGGTAGCGGTGGTTTTTTTGTTTGCAAGC
AGCAGATTACGCGCAGAAAAAAAGGATCTCAAGAAGATCCTTTGATCTTTTCTACGGGGTCTGACGCTCA
GTGGAACGAAAACTCACGTTAAGGGATTTTGGTCATGAGATTATCAAAAAGGATCTTCACCTAGATCCTT
TTAAATTAAAAATGAAGTTTTAAATCAATCTAAAGTATATATGAGTAAACTTGGTCTGACAGTTACCAAT
GCTTAATCAGTGAGGCACCTATCTCAGCGATCTGTCTATTTCGTTCATCCATAGTTGCCTGACTCCCCGT
CGTGTAGATAACTACGATACGGGAGGGCTTACCATCTGGCCCCAGTGCTGCAATGATACCGCGAGACCCA
CGCTCACCGGCTCCAGATTTATCAGCAATAAACCAGCCAGCCGGAAGGGCCGAGCGCAGAAGTGGTCCTG
CAACTTTATCCGCCTCCATCCAGTCTATTAATTGTTGCCGGGAAGCTAGAGTAAGTAGTTCGCCAGTTAA
TAGTTTGCGCAACGTTGTTGCCATTGCTACAGGCATCGTGGTGTCACGCTCGTCGTTTGGTATGGCTTCA
TTCAGCTCCGGTTCCCAACGATCAAGGCGAGTTACATGATCCCCCATGTTGTGCAAAAAAGCGGTTAGCT
CCTTCGGTCCTCCGATCGTTGTCAGAAGTAAGTTGGCCGCAGTGTTATCACTCATGGTTATGGCAGCACT
GCATAATTCTCTTACTGTCATGCCATCCGTAAGATGCTTTTCTGTGACTGGTGAGTACTCAACCAAGTCA
TTCTGAGAATAGTGTATGCGGCGACCGAGTTGCTCTTGCCCGGCGTCAATACGGGATAATACCGCGCCAC
ATAGCAGAACTTTAAAAGTGCTCATCATTGGAAAACGTTCTTCGGGGCGAAAACTCTCAAGGATCTTACC
GCTGTTGAGATCCAGTTCGATGTAACCCACTCGTGCACCCAACTGATCTTCAGCATCTTTTACTTTCACC
AGCGTTTCTGGGTGAGCAAAAACAGGAAGGCAAAATGCCGCAAAAAAGGGAATAAGGGCGACACGGAAAT
GTTGAATACTCATACTCTTCCTTTTTCAATATTATTGAAGCATTTATCAGGGTTATTGTCTCATGAGCGG
ATACATATTTGAATGTATTTAGAAAAATAAACAAATAGGGGTTCCGCGCACATTTCCCCGAAAAGTGCCA
CCTAAATTGTAAGCGTTAATATTTTGTTAAAATTCGCGTTAAATTTTTGTTAAATCAGCTCATTTTTTAA
CCAATAGGCCGAAATCGGCAAAATCCCTTATAAATCAAAAGAATAGACCGAGATAGGGT
[37 nt withheld, positions 4750-4786]
AAAGAACGTGGACTCCAACGTCAAAGG
[49 nt withheld, positions 4814-4862]
T
[91 nt withheld, positions 4864-4954]
G
[107 nt withheld, positions 4956-5062]
Features (pLannotate 1.2.2; 20 found; start..end, strand, type, name):
     22..88      -  CDS            lacZα (fragment): LacZα fragment of β-galactosidase; lacZ fragment
    117..137     +  protein_bind   attB4: mutant version of attB; core recombination site for the Gateway® BP reaction BP Clonase™
    168..186     +  promoter       T7 promoter: promoter for bacteriophage T7 RNA polymerase
    354..374     +  protein_bind   attB1: mutant version of attB; core recombination site for the Gateway® BP reaction BP Clonase™
    408..1289    +  CDS            cavin4a (fragment): CVN4A_DANRE - Also known as murca. Experimental evidence at protein level: Swiss-Prot protein existence level 1. Induces rhoa activation and activates nppa transcription and myofibrillar organization through the rho/rock signaling pathway. From Danio rerio (Zebrafish) (Brachydanio rerio).
   1342..1362    -  protein_bind   attB2: mutant version of attB; core recombination site for the Gateway® BP reaction BP Clonase™
   1365..2069    +  CDS            mCherry: mCherry is a basic (constitutively fluorescent) red fluorescent protein published in 2004, derived from Discosoma sp.. It is reported to be a very rapidly-maturing monomer with low acid sensitivity.
   2074..2094    -  protein_bind   attB3: mutant version of attB; core recombination site for the Gateway® BP reaction BP Clonase™
   2098..2118    +  CDS            lacZα (fragment): LacZα fragment of β-galactosidase; lacZ fragment
   2134..2268    -  polyA_signal   SV40 poly(A) signal: SV40 polyadenylation signal
   2291..2374    -  CDS            large T antigen (fragment): large T antigen from SV40 (simian virus 40)
   2433..2451    -  promoter       T3 promoter: promoter for bacteriophage T3 RNA polymerase
   2496..2512    -  protein_bind   lac operator: The lac repressor binds to the lac operator to inhibit transcription in E. coli. This inhibition can be relieved by adding lactose or isopropyl-β-D-thiogalactopyranoside (IPTG). lac repressor encoded by lacI
   2520..2550    -  promoter       lac promoter: promoter for the E. coli lac operon
   2565..2586    -  protein_bind   CAP binding site: CAP binding activates transcription in the presence of cAMP. E. coli catabolite activator protein
   2599..2691    -  CDS            lacI (fragment): lac repressor; lacI; The lac repressor binds to the lac operator to inhibit transcription in E. coli. This inhibition can be relieved by adding lactose or isopropyl-β-D-thiogalactopyranoside (IPTG).
   2874..3462    -  rep_origin     ori: high-copy-number ColE1/pMB1/pBR322/pUC origin of replication
   3633..4493    -  CDS            AmpR: β-lactamase; bla; confers resistance to ampicillin, carbenicillin, and related antibiotics
   4494..4598    -  promoter       AmpR promoter: bla
   4651..17      -  rep_origin     f1 ori (across the origin) (sequence partly withheld): f1 bacteriophage origin of replication; arrow indicates direction of (+) strand synthesis
