[The description below was written by a language model from this plasmid's Addgene catalogue record and pLannotate feature annotations shown in this document.]
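Description:
SITS-Cavin4b-mCherry is a template plasmid for producing zebrafish (Danio rerio) Cavin4b fused to mCherry in a Leishmania-based cell-free expression system. It derives from the Gateway-compatible destination backbone SITS-ccdb-mCherry, in which the ccdB counter-selection cassette has been replaced by the Cavin4b coding sequence. The plasmid is maintained in E. coli as a high-copy construct through a ColE1/pUC-type origin and is selected with ampicillin via the β-lactamase gene. An f1 origin and remnants of a lacZα/lac promoter region reflect its phagemid-type cloning-vector ancestry.

The expression unit begins with a T7 promoter, which drives transcription by T7 RNA polymerase in the coupled transcription–translation reaction. The stretch between this promoter and the attB1 site carries no annotation. The "SITS" in the name suggests a species-independent translation initiation leader there, although the record does not describe this element explicitly. The Cavin4b open reading frame sits between attB1 and attB2, the scars left by Gateway recombination, and is followed directly by mCherry, giving a C-terminal red fluorescent tag. Outer attB4 and attB3 sites indicate that the cassette was assembled by multisite Gateway cloning. The automated annotation labels the insert as a fragment of the paralogue cavin4a, most likely a homology-based match, since the catalogue entry identifies it as cavin4b. An SV40 polyadenylation signal and a T3 promoter lie downstream in the reverse orientation.

The fluorescent fusion allows the cell-free product to be detected and quantified directly. This suits protein–protein interaction assays, consistent with the associated work on Cavin4 and Bin1 in skeletal muscle T-tubule formation.
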