Addgene plasmid #176023: SITS-Cavin4b-mCherry
Purpose: Leishmania cell free expression of zebrafish Cavin4b-mCherry. Parton lab clone GWR
Depositing lab: Rob Parton. Depositing organization: University of Queensland, Institute for Molecular Bioscience. Publication: Cavin4 interacts with Bin1 to promote T-tubule formation and stability in developing skeletal muscle. Lo HP, Lim YW, Xiong Z, Martel N, Ferguson C, Ariotti N, Giacomotto J, Rae J, Floetenmeyer M, Moradi SV, Gao Y, Tillu VA, Xia D, Wang H, Rahnama S, Nixon SJ, Bastiani M, Day RD, Smith KA, Palpant NJ, Johnston WA, Alexandrov K, Collins BM, Hall TE, Parton RG. J Cell Biol. 2021 Dec 6;220(12). pii: 212693. doi: 10.1083/jcb.201905065. Epub 2021 Oct 11. PubMed 34633413.
Backbone
  Vector backbone: SITS-ccdb-mCherry (Addgene 118753)
  Vector type: Leishmania cell free expression
Growth in bacteria
  Bacterial resistance: Ampicillin, 100 μg/mL
  Growth temperature: 37°C
  Growth strain: DH5alpha
  Copy number: High Copy
Gene/Insert
  Gene/Insert name: Cavin4b
  Species: D. rerio (zebrafish)
  Entrez Gene: cavin4b (a.k.a. mur, murc, murcb, wu:fc18g06, zgc:92239)
  Tag / fusion protein: mCherry (C terminal on insert)
Terms and licenses: Academic/Nonprofit Terms; Industry Terms: Not Available to Industry
How to cite: SITS-Cavin4b-mCherry was a gift from Rob Parton (Addgene plasmid # 176023 ; http://n2t.net/addgene:176023 ; RRID:Addgene_176023)
